Addgene plasmid #62921: pJEP219-AAV-1.1Synapsin-GFP-pA
Purpose: AAV vector backbone designed to express GFP from a 1.1Synapsin promoter. It also contains a poly-Adenylation Signal (pA)
Depositing lab: Jonathan Ploski. Depositing organization: University of Texas at Dallas. Publication: The production of viral vectors designed to express large and difficult to express transgenes within neurons. Holehonnur R, Lella SK, Ho A, Luong JA, Ploski JE. Mol Brain. 2015 Feb 24;8:12. doi: 10.1186/s13041-015-0100-7. PubMed 25887710.
Backbone
  Vector backbone: AAV
  Backbone size w/o insert (bp): 4049
  Total vector size (bp): 4835
  Modifications to backbone: Vector backbone has 75 bps 3’UTR that contains an SV40 based poly-adenylation signal
  Vector type: AAV
Growth in bacteria
  Bacterial resistance: Ampicillin, 100 μg/mL
  Growth temperature: 37°C
  Growth strain: NEB Stable
  Copy number: High Copy
Gene/Insert
  Gene/Insert name: Green Fluorescent protein (GFP)
  Insert size (bp): 786
  Promoter: 1.1Synapsin
  Cloning method: Restriction Enzyme; 5′ cloning site EcoR (not destroyed); 3′ cloning site Xho1 (not destroyed)
  Sequencing primers: 5′ actGAATTCGCCGCCACCAT GGT GAG CAA GGG CGA GGA G
Terms and licenses: Academic/Nonprofit Terms; Industry Terms: Not Available to Industry
How to cite: pJEP219-AAV-1.1Synapsin-GFP-pA was a gift from Jonathan Ploski (Addgene plasmid # 62921 ; http://n2t.net/addgene:62921 ; RRID:Addgene_62921)
