[The description below was written by a language model from this plasmid's Addgene catalogue record and pLannotate feature annotations shown in this document.]
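Description:
pJEP219-AAV-1.1Synapsin-GFP-pA is an adeno-associated virus (AAV) transfer plasmid of roughly 4.8 kb, built to express green fluorescent protein from a "1.1Synapsin" promoter. It is propagated in bacteria as a high-copy plasmid through a ColE1/pUC-type origin and selected with ampicillin via a β-lactamase gene driven by its own promoter. An f1 phage origin is also present, along with short remnants of the pBR322 bom and rop regions that are only fragments. The record lists a recombination-deficient growth strain, which fits the need to keep the repeat-rich ITRs intact.

The expression cassette lies between AAV2 inverted terminal repeats, the cis elements required for replication and packaging of the intervening DNA into AAV particles. The annotation finds a complete ITR downstream of the cassette, but only two short ITR fragments at the upstream end. This may reflect incomplete sequencing or annotation of that hairpin-forming region rather than a true truncation. The promoter itself is not annotated in the feature table, but the unannotated stretch of about 1.1 kb between the upstream ITR fragments and the reporter is consistent with the catalogued synapsin promoter, a type of element generally used to direct neuronal expression. The reporter is annotated as EGFP, cloned between retained EcoRI and XhoI sites so that it can be exchanged. It is followed by a compact SV40-based polyadenylation signal of about 75 bp, a minimal 3′ UTR that conserves AAV's limited packaging capacity.

The associated work concerns viral vectors for large or difficult-to-express transgenes in neurons, and the construct serves as a GFP reporter vector and as a backbone for such designs.
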