Features (pLannotate 1.2.2; 12 found; start..end, strand, type, name):
     12..39      +  repeat_region  AAV2 ITR (fragment): inverted terminal repeat of adeno-associated virus serotype 2 inverted
     68..95      +  repeat_region  AAV2 ITR (fragment): inverted terminal repeat of adeno-associated virus serotype 2 inverted
   1272..1988    +  CDS            EGFP: EGFP is a basic (constitutively fluorescent) green fluorescent protein published in 1996, derived from Aequorea victoria. It is reported to be a rapidly-maturing weak dimer with moderate acid sensitivity.
   1997..2072    +  polyA_signal   SV40 poly(A) signal (fragment): SV40 polyadenylation signal
   2087..2227    +  repeat_region  AAV2 ITR: inverted terminal repeat of adeno-associated virus serotype 2 inverted
   2232..2283    -  misc_feature   bom (fragment): basis of mobility region from pBR322
   2302..2757    +  rep_origin     f1 ori (sequence partly withheld): f1 bacteriophage origin of replication; arrow indicates direction of (+) strand synthesis
   2758..2807    -  misc_feature   bom (fragment): basis of mobility region from pBR322
   2909..2944    -  CDS            rop (fragment): Rop protein, which maintains plasmids at low copy number; rop
   3039..3143    +  promoter       AmpR promoter: bla
   3144..4004    +  CDS            AmpR: β-lactamase; bla; confers resistance to ampicillin, carbenicillin, and related antibiotics
   4175..4763    +  rep_origin     ori: high-copy-number ColE1/pMB1/pBR322/pUC origin of replication
>Addgene plasmid #62921 | pJEP219-AAV-1.1Synapsin-GFP-pA | addgene full sequence | sequence record 356881 | Addgene NGS Result
CCTGCAGGCAGCTGCGCGCTCGCTCGCTCACTGAGGCCGCCCGGGCGTCGGGCGACCTTTGGTCGCCCGG
CCTCAGTGAGCGAGCGAGCGCGCAGAGAGGGAGTGGCCAACTCCATCACTAGGGGTTCCTGCGGCCGCAC
GCGTGGGTTTTGGCTACGTCCAGAGCAGAGGAATGAGGGCATGTAGACTAAATATGTTCGTGTGGAAGAG
GCTGAATACACATCAGAGTTAGTGCTGCAGGAAATGCTTCTGCATTGCATACCCAGAGTTTCCTTGCTCA
TCTGAGAGCATGTGTTTTTTCCAGATGTGTGTACTTGTGTGAGATTCTCTGGGTGTGTGTCAATGTGTTG
CCTGAACGTGCATTGCTCAATATGCTCATGTGTGTTACCCTGGGCTTGTACATCTACATATATACCTGGA
TGCCCGTGTGTTCTGTGATGTACATATACCCTGTGTCATTCCTTGTTTTTCTATTTGTGTTATTCCATGT
GTTCCTTCAGGCTCTCACTACCCAAGTGTCCACCTCCGCCTGTCTGGTGATGTTTACGCTACCCCGTGCT
CTTTTCTTTGCCTGACAGTGTTGTCGTGGAAGACATCTCGCCAGGAACACTGCAGTAAGGAGAATTTCTA
GTTTTATGTTCCCCTCCGAGTATGCTTCTATCCCGACCCTCAACCCCAAAATGCCTTCAGAGGTGAAAAT
CAACACTGGAAACACAAGTATCTGGGAAGGGTAACAATGCAAGTTAGCCTGAGGATTTAGGAGGAGGCTG
AAAAACAGAGTAGGAGCCTTACTACGGGTCCAGACCCTACGGACAAGAACCCCCACTCCCACTCCCCAAA
TTGCGCATTCCCTCCCCCATCAGAGGGGGAGGGGAAGAGGATGCAGCGCGGCGCGGCGCGTGCGCACTGT
CGGATTTAGTACCGCGGACAGAGCCTTCGCCCCCGCTGCCGGCGCGCGCCACCACCTCCCCAGCACCAAA
GGCGGGCTGACGTCACTCTCCAGCCCTCCCCAAACTCCCCTACCTCACCGCCTTGGTCGCGTCCGTGCAG
CGGTGAGTCCAGTCGGGCCGCACCACAAGAGGTGCAAGATAGGGGGGTGCAGGCGCGACCATACGCTCTG
CGGCGGCAGAGCCTCAGCGCTGCCTCAGTCTGCAGCGGGCAGCAGAGGAGTCGCGTCGTGCCAGAGAGCG
CCGCCGTGCTCCTGAGCCCCTTGCGCTCCGCCCCCGCGGCCCACCGACCCACTGCCCCTTGGATCCGAAT
TCGCCGCCACCATGGTGAGCAAGGGCGAGGAGCTGTTCACCGGGGTGGTGCCCATCCTGGTCGAGCTGGA
CGGCGACGTAAACGGCCACAAGTTCAGCGTGTCCGGCGAGGGCGAGGGCGATGCCACCTACGGCAAGCTG
ACCCTGAAGTTCATCTGCACCACCGGCAAGCTGCCCGTGCCCTGGCCCACTCTCGTGACCACCCTGACCT
ACGGCGTGCAGTGCTTCAGCCGCTACCCCGACCACATGAAGCAGCACGACTTCTTCAAGTCCGCCATGCC
CGAAGGCTACGTCCAGGAGCGCACCATCTTCTTCAAGGACGACGGCAACTACAAGACCCGCGCCGAGGTG
AAGTTCGAGGGCGACACCCTGGTGAACCGCATCGAGCTGAAGGGCATCGACTTCAAGGAGGACGGCAACA
TCCTGGGGCACAAGCTGGAGTACAACTACAACAGCCACAACGTCTATATCATGGCCGACAAGCAGAAGAA
CGGCATCAAGGTGAACTTCAAGATCCGCCACAACATCGAGGACGGCAGCGTGCAGCTCGCCGACCACTAC
CAGCAGAACACCCCCATCGGCGACGGCCCCGTGCTGCTGCCCGACAACCACTACCTGAGCACCCAGTCCG
CCCTGAGCAAAGACCCCAACGAGAAGCGCGATCACATGGTCCTGCTGGAGTTCGTGACCGCCGCCGGGAT
CACTCTCGGCATGGACGAGCTGTACAAGTAACTCGAGTTTATTGCAGCTTATAATGGTTACAAATAAAGC
AATAGCATCACAAATTTCACAAATAAAGCATTTTTTTCACTGGACCGAGCGGCCGCAGGAACCCCTAGTG
ATGGAGTTGGCCACTCCCTCTCTGCGCGCTCGCTCGCTCACTGAGGCCGGGCGACCAAAGGTCGCCCGAC
GCCCGGGCTTTGCCCGGGCGGCCTCAGTGAGCGAGCGAGCGCGCAGCTGCCTGCAGGGGCGCCTGATGCG
GTATTTTCTCCTTACGCATCTGTGCGGTATTTCACACCGCATA
[95 nt withheld, positions 2284-2378]
T
[46 nt withheld, positions 2380-2425]
C
[141 nt withheld, positions 2427-2567]
CCTTTGACGTTGGAGTCCACGTTCTTT
[37 nt withheld, positions 2595-2631]
ACTCTATCTCGGGCTATTCTTTTGATTTATAAGGGATTTTGCCGATTTCGGTCTATTGGTTAAAAAATGA
GCTGATTTAACAAAAATTTAACGCGAATTTTAACAAAATATTAACGTTTACAATTTTATGGTGCACTCTC
AGTACAATCTGCTCTGATGCCGCATAGTTAAGCCAGCCCCGACACCCGCCAACACCCGCTGACGCGCCCT
GACGGGCTTGTCTGCTCCCGGCATCCGCTTACAGACAAGCTGTGACCGTCTCCGGGAGCTGCATGTGTCA
GAGGTTTTCACCGTCATCACCGAAACGCGCGAGACGAAAGGGCCTCGTGATACGCCTATTTTTATAGGTT
AATGTCATGATAATAATGGTTTCTTAGACGTCAGGTGGCACTTTTCGGGGAAATGTGCGCGGAACCCCTA
TTTGTTTATTTTTCTAAATACATTCAAATATGTATCCGCTCATGAGACAATAACCCTGATAAATGCTTCA
ATAATATTGAAAAAGGAAGAGTATGAGTATTCAACATTTCCGTGTCGCCCTTATTCCCTTTTTTGCGGCA
TTTTGCCTTCCTGTTTTTGCTCACCCAGAAACGCTGGTGAAAGTAAAAGATGCTGAAGATCAGTTGGGTG
CACGAGTGGGTTACATCGAACTGGATCTCAACAGCGGTAAGATCCTTGAGAGTTTTCGCCCCGAAGAACG
TTTTCCAATGATGAGCACTTTTAAAGTTCTGCTATGTGGCGCGGTATTATCCCGTATTGACGCCGGGCAA
GAGCAACTCGGTCGCCGCATACACTATTCTCAGAATGACTTGGTTGAGTACTCACCAGTCACAGAAAAGC
ATCTTACGGATGGCATGACAGTAAGAGAATTATGCAGTGCTGCCATAACCATGAGTGATAACACTGCGGC
CAACTTACTTCTGACAACGATCGGAGGACCGAAGGAGCTAACCGCTTTTTTGCACAACATGGGGGATCAT
GTAACTCGCCTTGATCGTTGGGAACCGGAGCTGAATGAAGCCATACCAAACGACGAGCGTGACACCACGA
TGCCTGTAGCAATGGCAACAACGTTGCGCAAACTATTAACTGGCGAACTACTTACTCTAGCTTCCCGGCA
ACAATTAATAGACTGGATGGAGGCGGATAAAGTTGCAGGACCACTTCTGCGCTCGGCCCTTCCGGCTGGC
TGGTTTATTGCTGATAAATCTGGAGCCGGTGAGCGTGGGTCTCGCGGTATCATTGCAGCACTGGGGCCAG
ATGGTAAGCCCTCCCGTATCGTAGTTATCTACACGACGGGGAGTCAGGCAACTATGGATGAACGAAATAG
ACAGATCGCTGAGATAGGTGCCTCACTGATTAAGCATTGGTAACTGTCAGACCAAGTTTACTCATATATA
CTTTAGATTGATTTAAAACTTCATTTTTAATTTAAAAGGATCTAGGTGAAGATCCTTTTTGATAATCTCA
TGACCAAAATCCCTTAACGTGAGTTTTCGTTCCACTGAGCGTCAGACCCCGTAGAAAAGATCAAAGGATC
TTCTTGAGATCCTTTTTTTCTGCGCGTAATCTGCTGCTTGCAAACAAAAAAACCACCGCTACCAGCGGTG
GTTTGTTTGCCGGATCAAGAGCTACCAACTCTTTTTCCGAAGGTAACTGGCTTCAGCAGAGCGCAGATAC
CAAATACTGTTCTTCTAGTGTAGCCGTAGTTAGGCCACCACTTCAAGAACTCTGTAGCACCGCCTACATA
CCTCGCTCTGCTAATCCTGTTACCAGTGGCTGCTGCCAGTGGCGATAAGTCGTGTCTTACCGGGTTGGAC
TCAAGACGATAGTTACCGGATAAGGCGCAGCGGTCGGGCTGAACGGGGGGTTCGTGCACACAGCCCAGCT
TGGAGCGAACGACCTACACCGAACTGAGATACCTACAGCGTGAGCTATGAGAAAGCGCCACGCTTCCCGA
AGGGAGAAAGGCGGACAGGTATCCGGTAAGCGGCAGGGTCGGAACAGGAGAGCGCACGAGGGAGCTTCCA
GGGGGAAACGCCTGGTATCTTTATAGTCCTGTCGGGTTTCGCCACCTCTGACTTGAGCGTCGATTTTTGT
GATGCTCGTCAGGGGGGCGGAGCCTATGGAAAAACGCCAGCAACGCGGCCTTTTTACGGTTCCTGGCCTT
TTGCTGGCCTTTTGCTCACATGT
